>Addgene plasmid #231509 | pUb-tdTomato-LP-Neo-LP | addgene full sequence | sequence record 462659 | Addgene NGS Result
GTGGCACTTTTCGGGGAAATGTGCGCGGAACCCCTATTTGTTTATTTTTCTAAATACATTCAAATATGTA
TCCGCTCATGAGACAATAACCCTGATAAATGCTTCAATAATATTGAAAAAGGAAGAGTATGAGTATTCAA
CATTTCCGTGTCGCCCTTATTCCCTTTTTTGCGGCATTTTGCCTTCCTGTTTTTGCTCACCCAGAAACGC
TGGTGAAAGTAAAAGATGCTGAAGATCAGTTGGGTGCACGAGTGGGTTACATCGAACTGGATCTCAACAG
CGGTAAGATCCTTGAGAGTTTTCGCCCCGAAGAACGTTTTCCAATGATGAGCACTTTTAAAGTTCTGCTA
TGTGGCGCGGTATTATCCCGTATTGACGCCGGGCAAGAGCAACTCGGTCGCCGCATACACTATTCTCAGA
ATGACTTGGTTGAGTACTCACCAGTCACAGAAAAGCATCTTACGGATGGCATGACAGTAAGAGAATTATG
CAGCGCTGCCATAACCATGAGTGATAACACTGCGGCCAACTTACTTCTGACAACGATCGGAGGACCGAAG
GAGCTAACCGCTTTTTTGCACAACATGGGGGATCATGTAACTCGCCTTGATCGTTGGGAACCGGAGCTGA
ATGAAGCCATACCAAACGACGAGCGTGACACCACGATGCCTGTAGCAATGGCAACAACGTTGCGCAAACT
ATTAACTGGCGAACTACTTACTCTAGCTTCCCGGCAACAATTAATAGACTGGATGGAGGCGGATAAAGTT
GCAGGACCACTTCTGCGCTCGGCCCTTCCGGCTGGCTGGTTTATTGCTGATAAATCTGGAGCCGGTGAGC
GTGGGTCTCGCGGTATCATTGCAGCACTGGGGCCAGATGGTAAGCCCTCCCGTATCGTAGTTATCTACAC
GACGGGGAGTCAGGCAACTATGGATGAACGAAATAGACAGATCGCTGAGATAGGTGCCTCACTGATTAAG
CATTGGTAACTGTCAGACCAAGTTTACTCATATATACTTTAGATTGATTTAAAACTTCATTTTTAATTTA
AAAGGATCTAGGTGAAGATCCTTTTTGATAATCTCATGACCAAAATCCCTTAACGTGAGTTTTCGTTCCA
CTGAGCGTCAGACCCCGTAGAAAAGATCAAAGGATCTTCTTGAGATCCTTTTTTTCTGCGCGTAATCTGC
TGCTTGCAAACAAAAAAACCACCGCTACCAGCGGTGGTTTGTTTGCCGGATCAAGAGCTACCAACTCTTT
TTCCGAAGGTAACTGGCTTCAGCAGAGCGCAGATACCAAATACTGTTCTTCTAGTGTAGCCGTAGTTAGG
CCACCACTTCAAGAACTCTGTAGCACCGCCTACATACCTCGCTCTGCTAATCCTGTTACCAGTGGCTGCT
GCCAGTGGCGATAAGTCGTGTCTTACCGGGTTGGACTCAAGACGATAGTTACCGGATAAGGCGCAGCGGT
CGGGCTGAACGGGGGGTTCGTGCACACAGCCCAGCTTGGAGCGAACGACCTACACCGAACTGAGATACCT
ACAGCGTGAGCTATGAGAAAGCGCCACGCTTCCCGAAGGGAGAAAGGCGGACAGGTATCCGGTAAGCGGC
AGGGTCGGAACAGGAGAGCGCACGAGGGAGCTTCCAGGGGGAAACGCCTGGTATCTTTATAGTCCTGTCG
GGTTTCGCCACCTCTGACTTGAGCGTCGATTTTTGTGATGCTCGTCAGGGGGGCGGAGCCTATGGAAAAA
CGCCAGCAACGCGGCCTTTTTACGGTTCCTGGCCTTTTGCTGGCCTTTTGCTCACATGTTCTTTCCTGCG
TTATCCCCTGATTCTGTGGATAACCGTATTACCGCCTTTGAGTGAGCTGATACCGCTCGCCGCAGCCGAA
CGACCGAGCGCAGCGAGTCAGTGAGCGAGGAAGCGGAAGAGCGCCCAATACGCAAACCGCCTCTCCCCGC
GCGTTGGCCGATTCATTAATGCAGCTGGCACGACAGGTTTCCCGACTGGAAAGCGGGCAGTGAGCGCAAC
GCAATTAATGTGAGTTAGCTCACTCATTAGGCACCCCAGGCTTTACACTTTATGCTTCCGGCTCGTATGT
TGTGTGGAATTGTGAGCGGATAACAATTTCACACAGGAAACAGCTATGACCATGATTACGCCAAGCTCGA
AATTAACCCTCACTAAAGGGAACTTTTGCTGGGTACCGCGTAAAGGCGGGGGTGGTTTACTTCAAGGCAA
GACTTAAACAGAGAACAGAACAGAGGGGGGTAGGAAGCAAAGGGCGACGTGATGTGGAACGTACGGTCAT
CGGGGAGGGTGTCTTTGGCCCACGCCTCGTCGACGAGGTCCAGCAGCAGCGCTGCCTTCGCGTGATGCAC
TCGCATGCAGTAACGCCCGTCCGCGCTCTTCCCAAACAAATACATGAAAATTAAATACATACCTACGCCA
AACCCGGTGCAACATACTACTTCGAAAGGAGCCGGCGTACCATTTCGGAACCAAGAGAGATGAACAATCA
GCTACGTCTAACAATACAAGGAAAATACAATGAAATCATGTTTTCCTTCCGGACAATCGGTGTTTGAGCT
AAAAATTCTCCAACAATTCCGTTCTGCGAACCCAAGGGCCCAGCCGCATAAAAAGGTGACCTGACCGCAG
CGTAGAACACAAAACAAACTACAACAAGCGCTACACACAAGCCAACAAAGCTTATGGTGAGCAAGGGCGA
GGAGGTCATCAAAGAGTTCATGCGCTTCAAGGTGCGCATGGAGGGCTCCATGAACGGCCACGAGTTCGAG
ATCGAGGGCGAGGGCGAGGGCCGCCCCTACGAGGGCACCCAGACCGCCAAGCTGAAGGTGACCAAGGGCG
GCCCCCTGCCCTTCGCCTGGGACATCCTGTCCCCCCAGTTCATGTACGGCTCCAAGGCGTACGTGAAGCA
CCCCGCCGACATCCCCGATTACAAGAAGCTGTCCTTCCCCGAGGGCTTCAAGTGGGAGCGCGTGATGAAC
TTCGAGGACGGCGGTCTGGTGACCGTGACCCAGGACTCCTCCCTGCAGGACGGCACGCTGATCTACAAGG
TGAAGATGCGCGGCACCAACTTCCCCCCCGACGGCCCCGTAATGCAGAAGAAGACCATGGGCTGGGAGGC
CTCCACCGAGCGCCTGTACCCCCGCGACGGCGTGCTGAATGGCGAGATCCACCAGGCCCTGAAGCTGAAG
GACGGCGGCCACTACCTGGTGGAGTTCAAGACCATCTACATGGCCAAGAAGCCCGTGCAACTGCCCGGCT
ACTACTACGTGGACACCAAGCTGGACATCACCTCCCACAACGAGGACTACACCATCGTGGAACAGTACGA
GCGCTCCGAGGGCCGCCACCACCTGTTCCTGGGGCATGGCACCGGCAGCACCGGCAGCGGCAGCTCCGGC
ACCGCCTCCTCCGAGGACAACAACATGGCCGTCATCAAAGAGTTCATGCGCTTCAAGGTGCGCATGGAGG
GCTCCATGAACGGCCACGAGTTCGAGATCGAGGGCGAGGGCGAGGGCCGCCCCTACGAGGGCACCCAGAC
CGCCAAGCTGAAGGTGACCAAGGGCGGCCCCCTGCCCTTCGCCTGGGACATCCTGTCCCCCCAGTTCATG
TACGGCTCCAAGGCGTACGTGAAGCACCCCGCCGACATCCCCGATTACAAGAAGCTGTCCTTCCCCGAGG
GCTTCAAGTGGGAGCGCGTGATGAACTTCGAGGACGGCGGTCTGGTGACCGTGACCCAGGACTCCTCCCT
GCAGGACGGCACGCTGATCTACAAGGTGAAGATGCGCGGCACCAACTTCCCCCCCGACGGCCCCGTAATG
CAGAAGAAGACCATGGGCTGGGAGGCCTCCACCGAGCGCCTGTACCCCCGCGACGGCGTGCTGAAGGGCG
AGATCCACCAGGCCCTGAAGCTGAAGGACGGCGGCCACTACCTGGTGGAGTTCAAGACCATCTACATGGC
CAAGAAGCCCGTGCAACTGCCCGGCTACTACTACGTGGACACCAAGCTGGACATCACCTCCCACAACGAG
GACTACACCATCGTGGAACAGTACGAGCGCTCCGAGGGCCGCCACCACCTGTTCCTGTACGGCATGGACG
AGCTGTACAAGTAACCCGGGTTAATTAATTAACCATGGATAACTTCGTATAGCATACATTATACGAAGTT
ATAGATCCTCTAGAAAACGACGCCTTGCAACAAGCTGAGAAAAAACCAGGATCGGCAAGGAAGGATTTTC
AACGGAAACGTTGGCATCACCGGGTATAAAAAGGGGCCAATTTTTTTGTTGATTTGTTGCGCGAATTCTT
GCTTTCGGCATCGAATTCAAGGGAGAAGGAGTCGATTCACACATACAACAAGATCCTAGGCTTTTGCAAA
AAGCTTGATTCTTCTGACACAACAGTCTCGAACTTAAGGCTAGAGCCACCATGATTGAACAAGATGGATT
GCACGCAGGTTCTCCGGCCGCTTGGGTGGAGAGGCTATTCGGCTATGACTGGGCACAACAGACAATCGGC
TGCTCTGATGCCGCCGTGTTCCGGCTGTCAGCGCAGGGGCGCCCGGTTCTTTTTGTCAAGACCGACCTGT
CCGGTGCCCTGAATGAACTGCAGGACGAGGCAGCGCGGCTATCGTGGCTGGCCACGACGGGCGTTCCTTG
CGCAGCTGTGCTCGACGTTGTCACTGAAGCGGGAAGGGACTGGCTGCTATTGGGCGAAGTGCCGGGGCAG
GATCTCCTGTCATCTCACCTTGCTCCTGCCGAGAAAGTATCCATCATGGCTGATGCAATGCGGCGGCTGC
ATACGCTTGATCCGGCTACCTGCCCATTCGACCACCAAGCGAAACATCGCATCGAGCGAGCACGTACTCG
GATGGAAGCCGGTCTTGTCGATCAGGATGATCTGGACGAAGAGCATCAGGGGCTCGCGCCAGCCGAACTG
TTCGCCAGGCTCAAGGCGCGCATGCCCGACGGCGAGGATCTCGTCGTGACCCATGGCGATGCCTGCTTGC
CGAATATCATGGTGGAAAATGGCCGCTTTTCTGGATTCATCGACTGTGGCCGGCTGGGTGTGGCGGACCG
CTATCAGGACATAGCGTTGGCTACCCGTGATATTGCTGAAGAGCTTGGCGGCGAATGGGCTGACCGCTTC
CTCGTGCTTTACGGTATCGCCGCTCCCGATTCGCAGCGCATCGCCTTCTATCGCCTTCTTGACGAGTTCT
TCTGAGCGGGACTCTGGGGTTCGAAATGACCGACCAAGCGACGCCCAACCTGCCATCACGATGGCCGCAA
TAAAATATCTTTATTTTCATTACATCTGTGTGTTGGTTTTTTGTGTGAATCGATAGCGATAAGATATCAT
AACTTCGTATAGCATACATTATACGAAGTTATGAGTGTTGCCTACAGCTACTACTTTCTGCAAATACAAC
ACAACTGTTCATAAACCACTACACGCAGAGTCCACCCGCTTCGTGTGTGAAGGGAATGTCGCGCTTTTAT
TGCCTGCTCTACTCGGCAAGGACCTTATCATCATCATTTCGTTGTGGCCTTGCGTTGGTGGTGTTCACGC
CCTTCCATTCAGCACCTCCCTATCAGGGTTGCTATCAATCACGCTACTCTACACTCCTCCTCCTTCATCC
ATCATCATCACCAGTGTCGCCTCGTAGCGTGTCGCAGTCCTCCTCCTGCAAGCACCAGCAGCAAGCAGGT
CCCTTACGAGGAGGCTTCTTCCATGTGCGCCTTGAGAGCGCCATTGCCACCCTTGTAGAGCTGAGCGAGC
AGCGGCTTAACGCTGTCGCCAGTGCCGGGCTTGGGGTCGCAGTCGCTGGCCCAGGTGAACTTGCTCTTGC
CATCTCCCAAATCGTGCACCTTCATCTGTTGAGTAGAAGGTCACTAGTTCTAGAGCGGCCGCCACCGCGG
TGGAGCTCCAATTCGCCCTATAGTGAGTCGTATTACAATTCACTGGCCGTCGTTTTACAACGTCGTGACT
GGGAAAACCCTGGCGTTACCCAACTTAATCGCCTTGCAGCACATCCCCCTTTCGCCAGCTGGCGTAATAG
CGAAGAGGCCCGCACCGATCGCCCTTCCCAACAGTTGCGCAGCCTGAATGGCGAATGGG
[99 nt withheld, positions 6150-6248]
CCTTCCCTTCCTTTCTCGCCACGTTC
[91 nt withheld, positions 6275-6365]
A
[49 nt withheld, positions 6367-6415]
CCTTTGACGTTGGAGTCCACGTTCTTT
[37 nt withheld, positions 6443-6479]
ACCCTATCTCGGTCTATTCTTTTGATTTATAAGGGATTTTGCCGATTTCGGCCTATTGGTTAAAAAATGA
GCTGATTTAACAAAAATTTAACGCGAATTTTAACAAAATATTAACGCTTACAATTTAG
Features (pLannotate 1.2.2; 18 found; start..end, strand, type, name):
     24..128     +  promoter       AmpR promoter: bla
    129..989     +  CDS            AmpR: β-lactamase; bla; confers resistance to ampicillin, carbenicillin, and related antibiotics
   1160..1748    +  rep_origin     ori: high-copy-number ColE1/pMB1/pBR322/pUC origin of replication
   1931..2023    +  CDS            lacI (fragment): lac repressor; lacI; The lac repressor binds to the lac operator to inhibit transcription in E. coli. This inhibition can be relieved by adding lactose or isopropyl-β-D-thiogalactopyranoside (IPTG).
   2036..2057    +  protein_bind   CAP binding site: CAP binding activates transcription in the presence of cAMP. E. coli catabolite activator protein
   2072..2102    +  promoter       lac promoter: promoter for the E. coli lac operon
   2110..2126    +  protein_bind   lac operator: The lac repressor binds to the lac operator to inhibit transcription in E. coli. This inhibition can be relieved by adding lactose or isopropyl-β-D-thiogalactopyranoside (IPTG). lac repressor encoded by lacI
   2171..2189    +  promoter       T3 promoter: promoter for bacteriophage T3 RNA polymerase
   2714..4143    +  CDS            tdTomato (fragment): tandem dimeric (pseudo-monomeric) derivative of DsRed (Shaner et al., 2004) mammalian codon-optimized
   4169..4202    +  protein_bind   loxP: Cre-mediated recombination occurs in the 8-bp core sequence (GCATACAT). Cre recombinase
   4395..4415    +  promoter       SRα promoter (fragment): hybrid promoter consisting of the SV40 early promoter plus part of the long terminal repeat of human T-lymphotrophic virus 1
   4461..5252    +  CDS            neo: KKA2_KLEPN - Also known as kan, nptII. Experimental evidence at protein level: Swiss-Prot protein existence level 1. Resistance to kanamycin, neomycin, paromomycin, ribostamycin, butirosin and gentamicin B. From Klebsiella pneumoniae.
   5319..5367    +  polyA_signal   poly(A) signal: synthetic polyadenylation signal
   5389..5422    +  protein_bind   loxP: Cre-mediated recombination occurs in the 8-bp core sequence (GCATACAT). Cre recombinase
   5922..5958    -  misc_feature   MCS (fragment): pBluescript multiple cloning site
   5967..5985    -  promoter       T7 promoter: promoter for bacteriophage T7 RNA polymerase
   5988..6145    +  CDS            lacZα (fragment): LacZα fragment of β-galactosidase; lacZ fragment
   6150..6605    +  rep_origin     f1 ori (sequence partly withheld): f1 bacteriophage origin of replication; arrow indicates direction of (+) strand synthesis
