[The description below was written by a language model from this plasmid's Addgene catalogue record and pLannotate feature annotations shown in this document.]
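Description:
pUb-tdTomato-LP-Neo-LP is a 6.6 kb reporter plasmid for the free-living amoeba Acanthamoeba castellanii (Neff strain), built on the pLPBLP floxed-marker backbone, which the feature table shows to be a pBluescript-type cloning vector. In E. coli it is maintained through a high-copy ColE1/pUC origin and selected with ampicillin via the bla gene. Remnants of the parental cloning vector are also present: lac promoter/operator elements, lacZα and MCS fragments, flanking T3 and T7 promoters, and an f1 origin. None of these plays a stated role in the amoeba.

The payload consists of two adjacent units in the same orientation. The first is the tdTomato coding sequence, a tandem-dimer DsRed derivative from Discosoma sp., which the catalogue entry says is driven by the Acanthamoeba polyubiquitin promoter. That promoter is not annotated in the feature table but presumably lies in the unannotated stretch between the T3 promoter and the tdTomato ORF. Immediately downstream is a neomycin phosphotransferase (neo) cassette with a synthetic poly(A) signal, bracketed by two loxP sites in the same orientation. The promoter driving neo is not clearly identified; only a very short match to an SRα promoter is annotated, which may be spurious.

Neo allows G418 selection of transfected amoebae. Because the loxP sites are direct repeats, supplying Cre recombinase should excise the marker and leave a single loxP site beside the intact tdTomato expression unit. The construct thus serves as a red fluorescent reporter and a test substrate for Cre/loxP-based genetic manipulation and stable reporter expression in Acanthamoeba.
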