Addgene plasmid #231509: pUb-tdTomato-LP-Neo-LP
Purpose: Fluorescent reporter for tdTomato expression in Acanthamoeba via the Cre/loxP system
Depositing lab: Yeonchul Hong. Depositing organization: Kyungpook National University School of Medicine. Publication: Establishing a Cre/loxP-based genetic manipulation system for Acanthamoeba: Targeted genome editing and stable reporter expression. Aung JM, Joo SY, Na BK, Bang S, Shin M, Goo YK, Hong Y. Parasites Hosts Dis. 2025 Feb;63(1):25-36. doi: 10.3347/PHD.24078. Epub 2025 Feb 25. PubMed 40045678.
Backbone
  Vector backbone: pLPBLP
  Backbone size w/o insert (bp): 3433
  Total vector size (bp): 6607
  Vector type: Unspecified ; Acanthamoeba castellanii Neff strain
  Selectable markers: Neomycin (select with G418)
Growth in bacteria
  Bacterial resistance: Ampicillin, 100 μg/mL
  Growth temperature: 37°C
  Growth strain: DH5alpha
  Copy number: Unknown
Gene/Insert
  Gene/Insert name: tdTomato fluorescent protein (alt name: tdTomato)
  Species: Discosoma sp.
  Insert size (bp): 1431
  Promoter: Acanthamoeba polyubiquitin
  Cloning method: Gibson Cloning
  Sequencing primers: 5′ CCTGACCGCAGCGTAGAACAC
Terms and licenses: Academic/Nonprofit Terms; Industry Terms: Not Available to Industry
How to cite: pUb-tdTomato-LP-Neo-LP was a gift from Yeonchul Hong (Addgene plasmid # 231509 ; http://n2t.net/addgene:231509 ; RRID:Addgene_231509)
